Addgene plasmid #229062: pAAV syn Barcode1
Purpose: Expression mapping
Depositing lab: Scott Sternson. Depositing organization: University of California, San Diego (UCSD).
Backbone
  Vector backbone: pAAV
  Vector type: AAV
Growth in bacteria
  Bacterial resistance: Ampicillin, 100 μg/mL
  Growth temperature: 37°C
  Growth strain: NEB Stable
  Copy number: Unknown
Gene/Insert
  Gene/Insert name: Syn Barcode1
  gRNA/shRNA sequence: ATGCCGCTCGTGGAATCCCACACCTTGCGTGTGCAAGTTCGACCTGGAATTGGACTGGAAAGTACCACGTGTGCAAGAACCTGTGGAATTCCTCGTGCAAGTCGTGGAACTTCGAGCTGGCGGACTGGACCTGGAACACTTGTGCAAGTGTAATAATAA
  Species: Synthetic
Terms and licenses: Academic/Nonprofit Terms; Industry Terms: Not Available to Industry
Depositor comments: Barcode sequence listed in "gRNA sequence" field.
How to cite: pAAV syn Barcode1 was a gift from Scott Sternson (Addgene plasmid # 229062 ; http://n2t.net/addgene:229062 ; RRID:Addgene_229062)
