[The description below was written by a language model from this plasmid's Addgene catalogue record and pLannotate feature annotations shown in this document.]
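Description:
pAAV syn Barcode1 is an adeno-associated virus transfer plasmid of about 4.6 kb, built on a pAAV backbone and designed to deliver a short synthetic RNA barcode to neurons. It is maintained in E. coli through a high-copy ColE1/pUC-type origin and selected with ampicillin via the β-lactamase gene and its native promoter. An f1 phage origin is also present. The small lacZα, lacI and SV40 large T antigen fragments picked up by annotation appear to be backbone remnants rather than functional elements. The record lists a recombination-deficient strain for propagation, consistent with the need to keep the repeat-rich AAV2 inverted terminal repeats intact.

Between the two AAV2 ITRs, which provide the signals for genome replication and packaging into AAV particles, lies a single expression cassette. A human synapsin I promoter, annotated as a fragment, restricts transcription to neurons and is followed by a chimeric β-globin/immunoglobulin intron that typically improves transcript processing and expression. The unannotated gap between the intron and the WPRE is the likely location of the insert, Syn Barcode1, although the feature table does not mark it. The insert is a synthetic sequence of roughly 150 nucleotides. The depositor entered it in the gRNA/shRNA field only for convenience, noting that it is a barcode. The WPRE boosts transcript stability and abundance, and an SV40 polyadenylation signal terminates the message. No fluorescent reporter or tag is annotated.

The stated purpose is expression mapping, which suggests that the transcribed barcode serves as a detectable sequence identifier in transduced neurons. The name implies it belongs to a series of distinct barcodes. The record does not specify the detection method or experimental design.
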