Features (pLannotate 1.2.2; 13 found; start..end, strand, type, name):
    171..1031    -  CDS            AmpR: β-lactamase; bla; confers resistance to ampicillin, carbenicillin, and related antibiotics
   1032..1136    -  promoter       AmpR promoter: bla
   1189..1617    -  rep_origin     f1 ori (sequence partly withheld): f1 bacteriophage origin of replication; arrow indicates direction of (+) strand synthesis
   1622..1691    -  CDS            lacZα (fragment): LacZα fragment of β-galactosidase; lacZ fragment
   1686..1818    -  repeat_region  AAV2 ITR (fragment): inverted terminal repeat of adeno-associated virus serotype 2 inverted
   1921..2318    +  promoter       hSyn promoter (fragment): human synapsin I promoter; confers neuron-specific expression (Kügler et al., 2003)
   2411..2543    +  intron         chimeric intron: chimera between introns from human β-globin and immunoglobulin heavy chain genes
   2738..3326    +  misc_feature   WPRE: woodchuck hepatitis virus posttranscriptional regulatory element
   3350..3471    -  polyA_signal   SV40 poly(A) signal: SV40 polyadenylation signal
   3494..3562    -  CDS            large T antigen (fragment): large T antigen from SV40 (simian virus 40)
   3633..3766    +  repeat_region  AAV2 ITR: inverted terminal repeat of adeno-associated virus serotype 2 inverted
   3760..3816    -  CDS            lacI (fragment): lac repressor; lacI; The lac repressor binds to the lac operator to inhibit transcription in E. coli. This inhibition can be relieved by adding lactose or isopropyl-β-D-thiogalactopyranoside (IPTG).
   3999..4587    -  rep_origin     ori: high-copy-number ColE1/pMB1/pBR322/pUC origin of replication
>Addgene plasmid #229062 | pAAV syn Barcode1 | addgene full sequence | sequence record 454825 | Addgene NGS Result
GAAGATCCTTTGATCTTTTCTACGGGGTCTGACGCTCAGTGGAACGAAAACTCACGTTAAGGGATTTTGG
TCATGAGATTATCAAAAAGGATCTTCACCTAGATCCTTTTAAATTAAAAATGAAGTTTTAAATCAATCTA
AAGTATATATGAGTAAACTTGGTCTGACAGTTACCAATGCTTAATCAGTGAGGCACCTATCTCAGCGATC
TGTCTATTTCGTTCATCCATAGTTGCCTGACTCCCCGTCGTGTAGATAACTACGATACGGGAGGGCTTAC
CATCTGGCCCCAGTGCTGCAATGATACCGCGAGACCCACGCTCACCGGCTCCAGATTTATCAGCAATAAA
CCAGCCAGCCGGAAGGGCCGAGCGCAGAAGTGGTCCTGCAACTTTATCCGCCTCCATCCAGTCTATTAAT
TGTTGCCGGGAAGCTAGAGTAAGTAGTTCGCCAGTTAATAGTTTGCGCAACGTTGTTGCCATTGCTACAG
GCATCGTGGTGTCACGCTCGTCGTTTGGTATGGCTTCATTCAGCTCCGGTTCCCAACGATCAAGGCGAGT
TACATGATCCCCCATGTTGTGCAAAAAAGCGGTTAGCTCCTTCGGTCCTCCGATCGTTGTCAGAAGTAAG
TTGGCCGCAGTGTTATCACTCATGGTTATGGCAGCACTGCATAATTCTCTTACTGTCATGCCATCCGTAA
GATGCTTTTCTGTGACTGGTGAGTACTCAACCAAGTCATTCTGAGAATAGTGTATGCGGCGACCGAGTTG
CTCTTGCCCGGCGTCAATACGGGATAATACCGCGCCACATAGCAGAACTTTAAAAGTGCTCATCATTGGA
AAACGTTCTTCGGGGCGAAAACTCTCAAGGATCTTACCGCTGTTGAGATCCAGTTCGATGTAACCCACTC
GTGCACCCAACTGATCTTCAGCATCTTTTACTTTCACCAGCGTTTCTGGGTGAGCAAAAACAGGAAGGCA
AAATGCCGCAAAAAAGGGAATAAGGGCGACACGGAAATGTTGAATACTCATACTCTTCCTTTTTCAATAT
TATTGAAGCATTTATCAGGGTTATTGTCTCATGAGCGGATACATATTTGAATGTATTTAGAAAAATAAAC
AAATAGGGGTTCCGCGCACATTTCCCCGAAAAGTGCCACCTAAATTGTAAGCGTTAATATTTTGTTAAAA
TTCGCGTTAAATTTTTGTTAAATCAGCTCATTTTTTAACCAATAGGCCGAAATCGGCAAAATCCCTTATA
AATCAAAAGAATAGACCGAGATAGGGT
[37 nt withheld, positions 1288-1324]
AAAGAACGTGGACTCCAACGTCAAAGG
[49 nt withheld, positions 1352-1400]
T
[91 nt withheld, positions 1402-1492]
G
[124 nt withheld, positions 1494-1617]
CCCATTCGCCATTCAGGCTGCGCAACTGTTGGGAAGGGCGATCGGTGCGGGCCTCTTCGCTATTACGCCA
GCTGCGCGCTCGCTCGCTCACTGAGGCCGCCCGGGCAAAGCCCGGGCGTCGGGCGACCTTTGGTCGCCCG
GCCTCAGTGAGCGAGCGAGCGCGCAGAGAGGGAGTGGCCAACTCCATCACTAGGGGTTCCTTGTAGTTAA
TGATTAACCCGCCATGCTACTTATCTACGTAGCCATGCTCTAGGAAGATCCGAGCTCCAGTGTGCTGGAA
TTCGCCCTTTTCAGTATTTAAATTGACGACCGACCCCGACCCACTGGACAAGCACCCAACCCCCATTCCC
CAAATTGCGCATCCCCTATCAGAGAGGGGGAGGGGAAACAGGATGCGGCGAGGCGCGTGCGCACTGCCAG
CTTCAGCACCGCGGACAGTGCCTTCGCCCCCGCCTGGCGGCGCGCGCCACCGCCGCCTCAGCACTGAAGG
CGCGCTGACGTCACTCGCCGGTCCCCCGCAAACTCCCCTTCCCGGCCACCTTGGTCGCGTCCGCGCCGCC
GCCGGCCCAGCCGGACCGCACCACGCGAGGCGCGAGATAGGGGGGCACGGGCGCGACCATCTGCGCTGCG
GCGCCGGCGACTCAGCGCTGCCTCAGTCTGCGGTGGGCAGCGGAGGAGTCGTGTCGTGCCTGAGAGCGCA
GCTGTGCTCCTGGGCACCGCGCAGTCCGCCCCCGCGGCTCCTGGCCAGACCACCCCTAGGACCCCCTGCC
CCAAGTCGCAGCCGTTGGATCAGGTAAGTATCAAGGTTACAAGACAGGTTTAAGGAGACCAATAGAAACT
GGGCTTGTCGAGACAGAGAAGACTCTTGCGTTTCTGATAGGCACCTATTGGTCTTACTGACATCCACTTT
GCCTTTCTCTCCACAGGTGATGATATCACTAGTGCCACCATGCCGCTCGTGGAATCCCACACCTTGCGTG
TGCAAGTTCGACCTGGAATTGGACTGGAAAGTACCACGTGTGCAAGAACCTGTGGAATTCCTCGTGCAAG
TCGTGGAACTTCGAGCTGGCGGACTGGACCTGGAACACTTGTGCAAGTGTAATAATAAGCTAGCAAGCTT
AATCAACCTCTGGATTACAAAATTTGTGAAAGATTGACTGGTATTCTTAACTATGTTGCTCCTTTTACGC
TATGTGGATACGCTGCTTTAATGCCTTTGTATCATGCTATTGCTTCCCGTATGGCTTTCATTTTCTCCTC
CTTGTATAAATCCTGGTTGCTGTCTCTTTATGAGGAGTTGTGGCCCGTTGTCAGGCAACGTGGCGTGGTG
TGCACTGTGTTTGCTGACGCAACCCCCACTGGTTGGGGCATTGCCACCACCTGTCAGCTCCTTTCCGGGA
CTTTCGCTTTCCCCCTCCCTATTGCCACGGCGGAACTCATCGCCGCCTGCCTTGCCCGCTGCTGGACAGG
GGCTCGGCTGTTGGGCACTGACAATTCCGTGGTGTTGTCGGGGAAATCATCGTCCTTTCCTTGGCTGCTC
GCCTGTGTTGCCACCTGGATTCTGCGCGGGACGTCCTTCTGCTACGTCCCTTCGGCCCTCAATCCAGCGG
ACCTTCCTTCCCGCGGCCTGCTGCCGGCTCTGCGGCCTCTTCCGCGTCTTCGCCTTCGCCCTCAGACGAG
TCGGATCTCCCTTTGGGCCGCCTCCCCGCGCGGCCGCTTCGAGCAGACATGATAAGATACATTGATGAGT
TTGGACAAACCACAACTAGAATGCAGTGAAAAAAATGCTTTATTTGTGAAATTTGTGATGCTATTGCTTT
ATTTGTAACCATTATAAGCTGCAATAAACAAGTTAACAACAACAATTGCATTCATTTTATGTTTCAGGTT
CAGGGGGAGATGTGGGAGGTTTTTTAAAGCAAGTAAAACCTCTACAAATGTGGTAAAATCGATAAGGATC
TTCCTAGAGCATGGCTACGTAGATAAGTAGCATGGCGGGTTAATCATTAACTACAAGGAACCCCTAGTGA
TGGAGTTGGCCACTCCCTCTCTGCGCGCTCGCTCGCTCACTGAGGCCGGGCGACCAAAGGTCGCCCGACG
CCCGGGCTTTGCCCGGGCGGCCTCAGTGAGCGAGCGAGCGCGCAGCTGCATTAATGAATCGGCCAACGCG
CGGGGAGAGGCGGTTTGCGTATTGGGCGCTCTTCCGCTTCCTCGCTCACTGACTCGCTGCGCTCGGTCGT
TCGGCTGCGGCGAGCGGTATCAGCTCACTCAAAGGCGGTAATACGGTTATCCACAGAATCAGGGGATAAC
GCAGGAAAGAACATGTGAGCAAAAGGCCAGCAAAAGGCCAGGAACCGTAAAAAGGCCGCGTTGCTGGCGT
TTTTCCATAGGCTCCGCCCCCCTGACGAGCATCACAAAAATCGACGCTCAAGTCAGAGGTGGCGAAACCC
GACAGGACTATAAAGATACCAGGCGTTTCCCCCTGGAAGCTCCCTCGTGCGCTCTCCTGTTCCGACCCTG
CCGCTTACCGGATACCTGTCCGCCTTTCTCCCTTCGGGAAGCGTGGCGCTTTCTCATAGCTCACGCTGTA
GGTATCTCAGTTCGGTGTAGGTCGTTCGCTCCAAGCTGGGCTGTGTGCACGAACCCCCCGTTCAGCCCGA
CCGCTGCGCCTTATCCGGTAACTATCGTCTTGAGTCCAACCCGGTAAGACACGACTTATCGCCACTGGCA
GCAGCCACTGGTAACAGGATTAGCAGAGCGAGGTATGTAGGCGGTGCTACAGAGTTCTTGAAGTGGTGGC
CTAACTACGGCTACACTAGAAGAACAGTATTTGGTATCTGCGCTCTGCTGAAGCCAGTTACCTTCGGAAA
AAGAGTTGGTAGCTCTTGATCCGGCAAACAAACCACCGCTGGTAGCGGTGGTTTTTTTGTTTGCAAGCAG
CAGATTACGCGCAGAAAAAAAGGATCTCAA
